Addgene plasmid #139963: pL2-1 ConjEpi PtEF2bsd Pt49202HMGRVenusThrFLAG
Purpose: Over-expression of native 3-hydroxy-3-methyl glutaryl CoA reductase
Depositing lab: Raffaela Abbriano. Depositing organization: University of Technology, Sydney. Publication: Overexpression of Key Sterol Pathway Enzymes in Two Model Marine Diatoms Alters Sterol Profiles in Phaeodactylum tricornutum. Jaramillo-Madrid AC, Abbriano R, Ashworth J, Fabris M, Pernice M, Ralph PJ. Pharmaceuticals (Basel). 2020 Dec 21;13(12). pii: ph13120481. doi: 10.3390/ph13120481. PubMed 33371196.
Backbone
  Vector backbone: pCAMBIA-pBR322
  Vector type: Synthetic Biology
Growth in bacteria
  Bacterial resistance: Spectinomycin, 50 μg/mL
  Growth temperature: 37°C
  Growth strain: DH5alpha
  Copy number: Low Copy
Gene/Insert
  Gene/Insert name: ConjEpi PtEF2_bsd_PttEF2 Pt49202_HMGRVenusThrFLAG_Ptt49202
  Species: Multiple
  Cloning method: Restriction Enzyme; 5′ cloning site Unknown (unknown if destroyed)
Terms and licenses: Academic/Nonprofit Terms; Industry Terms: Not Available to Industry
How to cite: pL2-1 ConjEpi PtEF2bsd Pt49202HMGRVenusThrFLAG was a gift from Raffaela Abbriano (Addgene plasmid # 139963 ; http://n2t.net/addgene:139963 ; RRID:Addgene_139963)
