[The description below was written by a language model from this plasmid's Addgene catalogue record and pLannotate feature annotations shown in this document.]
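Description:
pL2-1 ConjEpi PtEF2bsd Pt49202HMGRVenusThrFLAG is an 11.2 kb synthetic-biology plasmid on a pCAMBIA-pBR322 backbone. It was assembled as a multigene ("level 2") construct for over-expressing the native 3-hydroxy-3-methylglutaryl-CoA reductase (HMGR) in a diatom; the associated study concerns sterol pathway enzymes in Phaeodactylum tricornutum. In E. coli it replicates from a ColE1/pBR322-type origin, is catalogued as low copy, and is selected with spectinomycin through the aadA gene. A short Tn5 transposase fragment and a partial pUC multiple cloning site next to aadA appear to be backbone remnants.

The "ConjEpi" module combines an incP origin of transfer, traJ and a traI fragment with the yeast CEN6/ARS element and the HIS3 promoter and marker. oriT allows the plasmid to be mobilised by bacterial conjugation when transfer functions are supplied in trans. The yeast CEN/ARS/HIS3 block is the type of element used to keep plasmids as extrachromosomal episomes in diatoms, which the module name suggests is its role here.

Two expression units follow. According to the insert name, the first places the blasticidin S deaminase gene (bsd) between the PtEF2 promoter and terminator, giving blasticidin selection in the recipient. The second places HMGR between the promoter and terminator of gene Pt49202. These regulatory regions are not annotated in the feature table. The HMGR coding region is detected only by homology to Arabidopsis HMG1. It is fused at its C-terminus to the yellow fluorescent protein Venus, followed by what the name indicates is a thrombin site and a FLAG epitope (annotated as a partial 3xFLAG match). The fusion allows localisation by fluorescence and immunodetection of the enzyme, for examining how raised HMGR levels alter sterol profiles.
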