Features (pLannotate 1.2.2; 14 found; start..end, strand, type, name):
     69..255     +  promoter       HIS3 promoter: S. cerevisiae HIS3
    256..918     +  CDS            HIS3: imidazoleglycerol-phosphate dehydratase, required for histidine biosynthesis; S. cerevisiae HIS3; yeast auxotrophic marker
    952..1038    -  CDS            traI (fragment): TRAI6_ECOLX - Experimental evidence at protein level: Swiss-Prot protein existence level 1. The initiation process of transfer DNA synthesis requires the interaction of at least three plasmid-specific components (TraH, I, and J) at the transfer origin resulting in the assembly of a specialised nucleoprotein complex - the relaxosome. Site- and strand-specific cleavage at the transfer origin is dependent on TraI and TraJ. From Escherichia coli.
   1076..1447    -  CDS            traJ: oriT-recognizing protein; traJ
   1480..1589    -  oriT           oriT: incP origin of transfer
   2504..2900    +  CDS            BSD (fragment): blasticidin S deaminase; Aspergillus terreus BSD; confers resistance to blasticidin
   5382..6698    +  CDS            HMG1 (fragment): HMDH1_ARATH - Also known as HMGR1 From Arabidopsis thaliana (Mouse-ear cress).
   6750..7460    +  CDS            Venus: Venus is a basic (constitutively fluorescent) yellow fluorescent protein published in 2002, derived from Aequorea victoria. It is reported to be a rapidly-maturing weak dimer with moderate acid sensitivity.
   7500..7522    +  CDS            3xFLAG (fragment): three tandem FLAG® epitope tags
   8849..9437    -  rep_origin     ori: high-copy-number ColE1/pMB1/pBR322/pUC origin of replication
   9531..10319   -  CDS            aadA: S3AD_ECOLX - Experimental evidence at protein level: Swiss-Prot protein existence level 1. Mediates bacterial resistance to the antibiotics streptomycin and spectinomycin. From Escherichia coli.
  10351..10467   -  CDS            tnpA (fragment): TN5P_ECOLX - Also known as tnp. Experimental evidence at protein level: Swiss-Prot protein existence level 1. Mediates transposition of transposon Tn5 by a 'cut and paste' mechanism. First, the monomeric transposase binds the 19 bp inverted DNA repeats flanking the transposon. Then, dimerization of the DNA- bound transposase creates a synaptic DNA complex. After nicking of the first DNA strand, excision of the transposon proceeds through a series of intermediates. The transposase then mediates the insertion of the transposon at a new site by strand transfer. The activity of the wild- type tran
  10468..10500   -  misc_feature   MCS (fragment): pUC18/19 multiple cloning site
  10798..68      +  misc_feature   CEN/ARS (across the origin): S. cerevisiae CEN6 centromere fused to an autonomously replicating sequence
>Addgene plasmid #139963 | pL2-1 ConjEpi PtEF2bsd Pt49202HMGRVenusThrFLAG | addgene full sequence | sequence record 296662 | Addgene NGS Result
AGAGTAAATTCCCAAATTATTCCATCATTAAAAGATACGAGGCGCGTGTAAGTTACAGGCAAGCGATCCT
AGTACACTCTATATTTTTTTATGCCTCGGTAATGATTTTCATTTTTTTTTTCCACCTAGCGGATGACTCT
TTTTTTTTCTTAGCGATTGGCATTATCACATAATGAATTATACATTATATAAAGTAATGTGATTTCTTCG
AAGAATATACTAAAAAATGAGCAGGCAAGATAAACGAAGGCAAAGATGACAGAGCAGAAAGCCCTAGTAA
AGCGTATTACAAATGAAACCAAGATTCAGATTGCGATCTCTTTAAAGGGTGGTCCCCTAGCGATAGAGCA
CTCGATCTTCCCAGAAAAAGAGGCAGAAGCAGTAGCAGAACAGGCCACACAATCGCAAGTGATTAACGTC
CACACAGGTATAGGGTTTCTGGACCATATGATACATGCTCTGGCCAAGCATTCCGGCTGGTCGCTAATCG
TTGAGTGCATTGGTGACTTACACATAGACGACCATCACACCACTGAAGACTGCGGGATTGCTCTCGGTCA
AGCTTTTAAAGAGGCCCTAGGGGCCGTGCGTGGAGTAAAAAGGTTTGGATCAGGATTTGCGCCTTTGGAT
GAGGCACTTTCCAGAGCGGTGGTAGATCTTTCGAACAGGCCGTACGCAGTTGTCGAACTTGGTTTGCAAA
GGGAGAAAGTAGGAGATCTCTCTTGCGAGATGATCCCGCATTTTCTTGAAAGCTTTGCAGAGGCTAGCAG
AATTACCCTCCACGTTGATTGTCTGCGAGGCAAGAATGATCATCACCGTAGTGAGAGTGCGTTCAAGGCT
CTTGCGGTTGCCATAAGAGAAGCCACCTCGCCCAATGGTACCAACGATGTTCCCTCCACCAAAGGTGTTC
TTATGTAGTTTTACACAGGAGTCTGGACTTGACCAATGGATCGTCTTGCCTTGCTCGTCGGTGATGTACT
TCACCAGCTCCGCGAAGTCGCCCTTCTTGATGGAGCGCATGGGGACGTGCTTGGCAATCACGCGCACCCC
CCGGCCGTTTTAGCGGCTAAAAAAGTCATGGCTCTGCCCTCGGGCGGACCACGCCCATCATGACCTTGCC
AAGCTCGTCCTGCTTCTCTTCGATCTTCGCCAGCAGGGCGAGGATCGTGGCATCACCGAACCGCGCCGTG
CGCGGGTCGTCGGTGAGCCAGAGTTTCAGCAGGCCGCCCAGGCGGCCCAGGTCGCCATTGATGCGGACCA
GCTCGCGGACGTGCTCATAGTCCACGACGCCCGTGATTTTGTAGCCCTGGCCGACGGCCAGCAGGTAGGC
CGACAGGCTCATGCCGGCCGCCGCCGCCTTTTCCTCAATCGCCCTTCGTTCGTCTGGAAGGCAGTACACC
TTGATAGGTGGGCTGCCCTTCCTGGTTGGCTTGGTTTCATCAGCCATCCGCTTGCCCTCATCTGTTACGC
CGGCGGTAGCCGGCCAGCCTCGCAGAGCAGGATTCCCGTTGAGCACCGCCAGGTGCGAATAAGGGACAGT
GAAGAAGGAACACCCGCTCGCGGGTGGGCCTACTTCACCTATCCTGCCCGGCTGACGCCGTTGGATACAC
CAAGGAAAGTCTACACGAACCCTTTGGCAAAATCCTGTATATCGTGCGAAAAAGGATGGATATACCGAAA
AAATCGCTATAATGACCCCGAAGCAGGGTTATGCAGCGGAAGATCGCTAGCAAGGAGTCCATTTTGACAT
GTTTCCTAGCTAGAAGGAACAGCTATTCATATGAATTTTCCGAGGTCACGCTGTGATGGATCGATTCGTT
CCCGTCACAGACGCAAGCAGCGAGGTGATGGCTGGACGGGCACGCGTCACAATTTAGAACAACCCGGACT
CTTGTGACGCGAGCTCCGGGTGCGGAAAACCCTACGGGGTGAAAGGAGCCGCAGCTTCCACCCATTTACT
TGACTGATAACCCAGTACACACAACGCTACCGTGACGGAAATGCCGCGCGCTGTGAAGCCGTGGTGAATC
TTTCGCTGCTGCTCGTTCTCTCCACACACAGAATTGCACGGCTTGACGATTAGCAAAAAGCAGAAGAAGC
AGTGTCAAGATGGTGAGTGTCTTGAGTACAAAAGTAGCGCACGGTAGTGCAGAATACGGCTGTGTAGACT
ATGCGGCGTCGGAGTAGCCGAGATCCCGTAAAAAACGGTAGGAATCGGAGGAATCTCAATGAGTGATCGT
GCTGCGTACGCCGCTTCCGTTGGGGACCATACGATCGCGTAGTTCTTGTTAGCAACGACATGCCTTTACG
TCGCGAAGGTCTTTCAAGTAACTAAAACAACGGAATATGTCAAGATTACCTCGATTTGATGGATTCGAAT
GAGGATCGGGATCAGGAGTTCTATTGACACTAGTTGATTTCCTCAATGCGAATGCCGCTCAATGTCCCCC
TTTCTCATCTATGACTGTTTACTTCCCTTAGGTGAACTTTACAGTTGAACAGAATGGCCAAGCCTTTGTC
TCAAGAAGAATCCACCCTCATTGAAAGAGCAACGGCTACAATCAACAGCATCCCCATCTCTGAAGACTAC
AGCGTCGCCAGCGCAGCTCTCTCTAGCGACGGCCGCATCTTCACTGGTGTCAATGTATATCATTTTACTG
GGGGACCTTGTGCAGAACTCGTGGTGCTGGGCACTGCTGCTGCTGCGGCAGCTGGCAACCTGACTTGTAT
CGTCGCGATCGGAAATGAGAACAGGGGCATCTTGAGCCCCTGCGGACGGTGCCGACAGGTGCTTCTCGAT
CTGCATCCTGGGATCAAAGCCATAGTGAAGGACAGTGATGGACAGCCGACGGCAGTTGGGATTCGTGAAT
TGCTGCCCTCTGGTTATGTGTGGGAGGGCTCAGGTTAATGATAGGCTTACAGAAAAACAGACTCATAGGG
TACTTCGAACATAAGAAAAGATTCATTACATGACGGATTTCAGTTTCGTATTCGTATAGGTTTATTGAGT
TGATGAACATGGCGGTCAGATATGCCAATCGCTTTTCTTGGTACGAGTTTGCTAGGCGCTATACAGGAGT
CCAAACGGTACGTCAGATCCCACGTCACTACCGCACCCGGTTATTCCAGTGCGTAAGCTCGTAGTGGAAG
AACAGGCTGCGGTAGTGACGTGGAATTTGACACTTTCCAATCTTCAAGACCTCTAGCCAGCAAAGACTTC
TTGAATCTGCAAGGATATTCTATTTAGATATAAGTATATACTTGACAGTGAGGGGGGTCGTGACCGTCTC
TCGCTGGGATAGAGAAGATGGCAACCATTGAATTGAGAACTCGAAACTTGAGCTTGGTTGGATCTTGATC
ATTCTGAATTTGCAGGATAGGTTAACAGTAAAAGTCAATCTTGCGCTCGCCATCTACCAGAAAGCACGTG
GGTGCCCAGATCCTCCCAACGAGCGAACGGACGGATGCTAGTCGGGGGGATCTCTGTGGGCCATTCAAAC
GAAAGGCAGATGGCATCGTTCCAAGATCTATTGGTCATTGGGCTTCTCATACAGTCATTGACACCACGAT
TGAAGACAAATTTTTGTTGACAGTGAAATCGTTGCGGACGCGCTCCGATTCAAAAGTTTCCCTACTCGGT
CGCGTCAACCGACCTTCCCCTCGTGAGTTTACAGCTTGATACGCCCTATTTGGCTTCCTATGTAAAGTCT
CCAGTGATCATATTAAAGTCATTGGTCATGACACTCTCCTTGTTCAAAATTTGGTACCATACAATGCGCG
GAGCAGTCAGTTCTCATTTCCAGCGATCGTTAAAACAATTAGAGAAATGCCTTACTTCTCTCTTTATATC
TGTATTACTCAGAGTCAGTGAGTAGTACGAATTTCCAACGTCCTAGCTCCAATTTATGGTTTCAAACAAT
CCGAATTCGTTGGTCCACAGTCAAGGAATTCGCAAGAATCCCTATTTCACTAGGCGTGCACTATGGGGTC
GCTTTTGAGGTTCTCATTTGCGGCGATCGTTAAAACGATTACAGAAATGCTACACTTCGCTCTTTATATA
TATTACTCATTGAGCATCAGGAATGTCCAATGTCGTAACTCCGATTCATGGTTTCAAACAATCCGAATTC
GTTGGTCCGAGGAATCCGCAAAAAGTAATTGTAGTCTATGTACGACCGAGTCGCTGGTGAGGGTTTTTTG
TCGTTGGATTGCTCGAGCGAATTCTCCGAGATTGTACAGAAAGCTCAACTTTCGGAAGGCATCTATGTGG
TCCAACCAATCTATTCAAATATATCAATTGTTAAGAGCAGAGTTCGATCCTCACTATGTGGAGGGGCATG
GTGAGATTACGGAGTGCCGAGACATAAGAGCTCCCTGCAATCAAGTTGATGGACATGCTTCGAAAATGCC
ATGACTGAGAACGAGAACGCCCAGATGCTCCGCGGCACGAGAACTCGATGAACACGAACCGAATCCAACG
CCAAAAACGCGTTGTCCAAAACATTGCAACTCTCTCTGATAAAAACCAAAACGCCGCAAATTGCACCAGC
TTTTTTGGTTGTCCTACGCCTCTTTCCGCACCACCAATGACGGTGACTATCAGCAGTAGTATTAGTAGAA
GTATTGGTAGTAGTACGACTGCCCCAACACTGGGAATGCAGGTGGATGCCCTTGTCCAACAAATGGATAA
CTTGAGCAGTACGCAGTTGTACGGATTGATTGTTGGTTTGACCATTCTCGTCTCCTTTGTGTTGCTCGGG
TCTTCCGCGGACATTCCCGTTTCTCTTCGAGACACTACCAAAGAGACGTCGTCCTCCTCCTCCACACCCC
GCAAGACAACCACGGTGTCGTCGTCGTCGAATCGGGGACCGGAGCCGCGCTGGCACATCTTTACTTACGT
CAATTACGCCATTGTGGCGTGCTTTGTCGCCTCCGTTGCAGAATTTGGACGCAACGCTTCGGCGTACCTT
GCTGCCGACGACAACGTCGTGCTATACTTTCTCGTCGCTTGGAGCGTCTTTTTGTGCTACTTTTTTGGTT
TCTTTGGTGTCTCCTTTGTCCACGACGCGGACGCTGCGGTCGCGAGTCCCACACCAACCAAGCCCACGGT
CCGGTACGTCCCTGCCTTGATCCATTCGGCCTTGTCTCGAGATATACATGTGTGTGCGTGTGTATACTTG
TGCTATGCGTACTTGTGGTGTGTGCACATGCGTATACACCAGTACTTATACGTACCCGACCGAGTTTCCT
TCGTTCGTTCCACCTCGTCCCGGCCCACTTTTCGTGTTCCGGTGACTCCGTCTCACCCTCCTTGCTTATT
GGTTCGCAGCGACTCTATTTCCACCAAGACCAGCGCGTCCAACACTCTTTCCGCTCGGCATCCTCCCGCC
CCGTCGGCACCCGTATGCAGTGATCCCTCCAGTTTCACACCAATCCATACCAGCAAGACCAACATTACGA
CACTAGATAACGCTGCCATCTGTCAACTGGTGCTCACCAATCAGATCAAGGACCACGAACTCGAAAAACG
TCTCGACGCGCACCGCGCCGTGCAGGTCCGCCGTTTAGTCGTCGCCCACAAACTCGACACCTTGGAACAC
ATCAACGCGCACGCTCTCGACAATCTGCCCTCGGAACCTTCCCTCGACTACACCCGCGTACACGGCGCCA
ATTGCGAAATCGTTGTGGGCTACGTACCCCTCCCGGTGGGACTCGTCGGTCCCCTCACGGTCAATGGCGA
AACCGTCTACGTGCCCATGGCCACCACCGAAGGATGTCTCGTGGCCTCCACGAACCGCGGTGCCAAGGCC
ATCACGGCCGGGGGTGGAGCGACCGCCGTCCTCCTCCGGGACGGTATTACTCGGGCGCCCTGCGTACGCA
TGCCCTCGGCAGCGCAAGCCGCTCATCTCAAATTGTGGTGTGAAACGCCCCAACACTTTAGTACGCTCCA
ACGAGCCTTTGAAAGTACCACCTCGTTCGGGAAACTTCTCAAGTGCGCCCCCACAGTCGCTGGACGTAAC
GTGTATCTGCGCTTGACCTGCTTTTCTGGAGACGCCATGGGCATGAACATGGTTTCCAAGGGCAGTTTGG
CCGTCATAGAAACCCTTCAACGAGAATTTCCGGAACTCGTCCTCGTCGCCTTGTCTGGCAACATGTGCAC
CGATAAGAAAGCCGCCGCTACCAACTGGCTGGAAGGACGAGGAAAATCGATCGTCGTGGAAGCAACCATT
CCCAAGGACGTCGTCACAAACACCCTCAAGACTACGGTCCACAGTATGGTACAAACTAATTTGCACAAGA
ATTTGATCGGTTCGGCCATGGCCGGAGCTTTGGGCGGATTTAACGCCCACGCCTCCAACATTGTTACCGC
GGTCTTTTTGGCCACGGGACAGGACCCCGCGCAGAACGTGGAGTCCAGTAATTGCATTACCCTGTTGGAA
GAAACGGAAGAAGGCGACTTGTGGATTTCCTGCACCATGCCCAGCATTGAGGTCGGTACGGTCGGTGGCG
GAACTTCCTTACCCGCCCAAGCGGCCTGTTTGCAGGCCATGGGTGTCCGGGGCGGAGGCGCCACTCCCGG
CGCCCACGCCCAAAAACTGGCACAAATCGTCGCGTCCGCTACTTTGGCCGGCGAACTTTCGCTGCTGGCC
GCACTCGCCGCGAATACCCTCGTACAGGCCCACATGCAACACAACCGCAAACCCGCCGCCAAGTCAGGTA
ACGGAGATCTGGGTGGCTCCGGCGGCCGGATGGTGAGCAAGGGCGAGGAGCTGTTCACCGGGGTGGTGCC
CATCCTGGTCGAGCTGGACGGCGACGTAAACGGCCACAAGTTCAGCGTGTCCGGCGAGGGCGAGGGCGAT
GCCACCTACGGCAAGCTGACCCTGAAGCTGATCTGCACCACCGGCAAGCTGCCCGTGCCCTGGCCCACCC
TCGTGACCACCCTGGGCTACGGCCTGCAGTGCTTCGCCCGCTACCCCGACCACATGAAGCAGCACGACTT
CTTCAAGTCCGCCATGCCCGAAGGCTACGTCCAGGAGCGCACCATCTTCTTCAAGGACGACGGCAACTAC
AAGACCCGCGCCGAGGTGAAGTTCGAGGGCGACACCCTGGTGAACCGCATCGAGCTGAAGGGCATCGACT
TCAAGGAGGACGGCAACATCCTGGGGCACAAGCTGGAGTACAACTACAACAGCCACAACGTCTATATCAC
CGCCGACAAGCAGAAGAACGGCATCAAGGCCAACTTCAAGATCCGCCACAACATCGAGGACGGCGGCGTG
CAGCTCGCCGACCACTACCAGCAGAACACCCCCATCGGCGACGGCCCCGTGCTGCTGCCCGACAACCACT
ACCTGAGCTACCAGTCCGCCCTGAGCAAAGACCCCAACGAGAAGCGCGATCACATGGTCCTGCTGGAGTT
CGTGACCGCCGCCGGGATCACTCTCGGCATGGACGAGCTGGCGCTGGTCCCTCGCGGTAGCCACCACCAC
CATCACCACGACTACAAGGATGATGACGATAAGTGAGCTTTTCGATCGACGAGCTTACCTTCACGGCCAC
CGTTCCCGACCCCGACGTTGTTCAGGCGATCATTACGGGTGGCAGCGCCGCTCCGGGAGCCACCGGTTTG
TACGGCATTGCCACCGCAGATGCCGAGTGCCCGGCCAACGAGTGCATCCATGTGGACGTGATTGTGTACG
CCATTTTCGCGAATGAAGCCACGACCAACTTGATTGTGGAAATCAGCGGCGACGCGGTCATGTCTGTGGG
ACGTACTGCCCGCAAGTTGCGTGCGAAAGTCCAGCCCACACGCGAGTTGCAGGAGACGCTCCAGATGCAA
GCCTTTCGTAACGAGATTGTCCTCCCCCCTTTGCCTGGTTCGGGGGCCACGTTGGCCAACGTGTGCGCGG
CGGCGGTGCCCTTCGCCGTGGCCGTGGTGGCCGGTGCGCTCGCTCTTTAAAAAGTGAGAGTTTGTGTGTG
TGAAAGACGCGTCGCGAGACGCTCCTTATTTCCGTCGGCATGTGTCTTGTCGTGGTCCTATGTGATCCCC
GGGTCGGTTCACGGGAGTTGCCGAAGTAGAGAATAAGAATTATATAACTGTACAGAGATACAGACATGTG
CTGCTATTACGTCCAACAGTAGGTATACACCTCCCGGGCAATAGAGTGGGCCACATCCATACACACACAC
CCGAGTTGGTAGATTGATTTCGGTTCGTCGAATGCCAAGAATGTGCTTCCTGAAGAAAATTTGCTCCTTC
CCACTCCGTCCGTACGACCATCCGCCCGTGTACAGCGCGGCAGAAGTAGAAACGAGTACCAAGGCTCTGT
GTGTGTGTGTGTACCGTTTGGACGCGTCGGCAAAGGTACGGCAGTCCTCCGGGTGTGTCCCGTACTCGTG
GTACCAACGAATCTGCACAATTGTGCCGTTCGGAGGACACGCCTTCCCGGATGCATGCATCCGGAAGACC
GTCGATGCGATTCGCTACAGAGGAGGGGAACAAAGGATTGTGCAGTGCCATACGACAAGTTCGCCTCAAT
CGCCAAACCCCTTGACTGTGCTTCCCGAGCGGAAACATTTAGATTGGCTACTACAACCGTTGCTCTCCGG
GCGGATAAGAGAATAAATCTGGATTCGGCAGAGTAGTCGGCCTTATCATCAGTTAGATGTTGATAATCCC
GTTGGGCAGGTCACACGCTAGGTATACTTGAGACCACCCCAGGATACATAGATTACCACAACTCCGAGCC
CTTCCACCCACAGAATCAGGGGATAACGCAGGAAAGAACATGTGAGCAAAAGGCCAGCAAAAGGCCAGGA
ACCGTAAAAAGGCCGCGTTGCTGGCGTTTTTCCATAGGCTCCGCCCCCCTGACGAGCATCACAAAAATCG
ACGCTCAAGTCAGAGGTGGCGAAACCCGACAGGACTATAAAGATACCAGGCGTTTCCCCCTGGAAGCTCC
CTCGTGCGCTCTCCTGTTCCGACCCTGCCGCTTACCGGATACCTGTCCGCCTTTCTCCCTTCGGGAAGCG
TGGCGCTTTCTCATAGCTCACGCTGTAGGTATCTCAGTTCGGTGTAGGTCGTTCGCTCCAAGCTGGGCTG
TGTGCACGAACCCCCCGTTCAGCCCGACCGCTGCGCCTTATCCGGTAACTATCGTCTTGAGTCCAACCCG
GTAAGACACGACTTATCGCCACTGGCAGCAGCCACTGGTAACAGGATTAGCAGAGCGAGGTATGTAGGCG
GTGCTACAGAGTTCTTGAAGTGGTGGCCTAACTACGGCTACACTAGAAGGACAGTATTTGGTATCTGCGC
TCTGCTGAAGCCAGTTACCTTCGGAAAAAGAGTTGGTAGCTCTTGATCCGGCAAACAAACCACCGCTGGT
AGCGGTGGTTTTTTTGTTTGCAAGCAGCAGATTACGCGCAGAAAAAAAGGATCTCAAGAAGATCCTTTGA
TCTTTTCTACGGGGTCTGACGCTCAGTGGAACGAAAACTCACGTTAAGGGATTTTGGTCATGCATTCTAG
GTGATTATTATTTGCCGACTACCTTGGTGATCTCGCCTTTCACGTAGTGGACAAATTCTTCCAACTGATC
TGCGCGCGAGGCCAAGCGATCTTCTTCTTGTCCAAGATAAGCCTGTCTAGCTTCAAGTATGACGGGCTGA
TACTGGGCCGGCAGGCGCTCCATTGCCCAGTCGGCAGCGACATCCTTCGGCGCGATTTTGCCGGTTACTG
CGCTGTACCAAATGCGGGACAACGTAAGCACTACATTTCGCTCATCGCCAGCCCAGTCGGGCGGCGAGTT
CCATAGCGTTAAGGTTTCATTTAGCGCCTCAAATAGATCCTGTTCAGGAACCGGATCAAAGAGTTCCTCC
GCCGCTGGACCTACCAAGGCAACGCTATGTTCTCTTGCTTTTGTCAGCAAGATAGCCAGATCAATGTCGA
TCGTGGCTGGCTCGAAGATACCAGCAAGAATGTCATTGCGCTGCCATTCTCCAAATTGCAGTTCGCGCTT
AGCTGGATAACGCCACGGAATGATGTCGTCGTGCACAACAATGGTGACTTCTACAGCGCGGAGAATCTCA
CTCTCTCCAGGGGAAGCCGAAGTTTCCAAAAGGTCGTTGATCAAAGCTCGCCGCGTTGTTTCATCAAGCC
TTACGGTCACCGTAACCAGCAAATCAATATCACTGTGTGGCTTCAGGCCGCCATCCACTGCGGAGCCGTA
CAAATGTACGGCCAGCAACGTCGGTTCGAGATGGCGCTCGATGACGCCAACTACCTCTGATAGTTGAGTC
GATACTTCGGCGATCACCGCTTCCCTCATGCGAAACGATCCTCATCCTGTCTCTTGATCAGATATTGATC
CCCTGCGCCATCAGATCCTTGGCGGCAAGAAAGCCATCCAGTTTACTTTGCAGGGCTTCCCAACCTTACC
AGAGGGCGCCCCAGCTGGCAATTCCGGTTCGCTTGCTAAGCTTGCATGCCTGCAAGTCGACTCTAGAGGA
GCGGTGATCACAGGCAGCAACGCTCTGTCATCGTTACAATCAACATGCTACCCTCCGCGAGATCATCCGT
GTTTCAAACCCGGCAGCTTAGTTGCCGTTCTTCCGAATAGCATCGGTAACATGAGCAAAGTCTGCCGCCT
TACAACGGCTCTCCCGCTGACGCCGTCCCGGACTGATGGGCTGCCTGTATCGAGTGGTGATTTTGTGCCG
AGCTCATTACTCGCATCCATTCTCAGGCTGTCTCGTCTCGTCTCCGAGGTCTCAGGAGAATGAGGAGCTA
GCTCGTCTTCAGCGAGCATCACGTGCTATAAAAATAATTATAATTTAAATTTTTTAATATAAATATATAA
ATTAAAAATAGAAAGTAAAAAAAGAAATTAAAGAAAAAATAGTTTTTGTTTTCCGAAGATGTAAAAGACT
CTAGGGGGATCGCCAACAAATACTACCTTTTATCTTGCTCGTCCTGCTCTCAGGTATTAATGCCGAATTG
TTTCATCTTGTCTGTGTAGAAGACCACACACGAAAATCCTGTGATTTTACATTTTACTTATCGTTAATCG
AATGTATATCTATTTAATCTGCTTTTCTTGTCTAATAAATATATATGTAAAGTACGCTTTTTGTTGAAAT
TTTTTAAACCTTTGTTTATTTTTTTTTCTTCATTCCGTAACTCTTCTACCTTCTTTATTTACTTTCTAAA
ATCCAAATACAAAACATAAAAATAAATAAACAC
